Addgene plasmid #39329: pET21a(+)-HpDsbG
Depositing lab: SeWon Suh. Depositing organization: Seoul National University. Publication: Structural and functional characterization of Helicobacter pylori DsbG. Yoon JY, Kim J, Lee SJ, Kim HS, Im HN, Yoon HJ, Kim KH, Kim SJ, Han BW, Suh SW. FEBS Lett. 2011 Dec 15;585(24):3862-7. Epub 2011 Nov 2. 10.1016/j.febslet.2011.10.042 PubMed 22062156.
Backbone
  Vector backbone: pET21a
  Backbone manufacturer: Novagen
  Backbone size w/o insert (bp): 5443
  Total vector size (bp): 6148
  Vector type: Bacterial Expression
Growth in bacteria
  Bacterial resistance: Ampicillin, 100 μg/mL
  Growth temperature: 37°C
  Growth strain: DH5alpha
  Copy number: Low Copy
Gene/Insert
  Gene/Insert name: oxidoreductase
  Species: Helicobacter pylori
  Insert size (bp): 705
  GenBank ID: AAD07309.1
  Promoter: T7
  Tag / fusion protein: His-Tag (C terminal on backbone)
  Cloning method: Restriction Enzyme; 5′ cloning site NdeI (not destroyed); 3′ cloning site XhoI (not destroyed)
  Sequencing primers: 5′ T7; 3′ T7-term
Terms and licenses: Academic/Nonprofit Terms; Industry Terms: Not Available to Industry
Depositor comments: This construct can be expressed in C41(DE3) cells; please see Miroux and Walker, J Mol Biol, 1996.
How to cite: pET21a(+)-HpDsbG was a gift from SeWon Suh (Addgene plasmid # 39329 ; http://n2t.net/addgene:39329 ; RRID:Addgene_39329)
