[The description below was written by a language model from this plasmid's Addgene catalogue record.]
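Description:
pET21a(+)-HpDsbG is a bacterial expression plasmid built on the Novagen pET21a backbone, carrying a 705 bp insert from Helicobacter pylori. The insert is catalogued simply as an oxidoreductase, and the plasmid name and associated study identify it as the H. pylori DsbG protein, a member of the Dsb family of thiol-disulfide oxidoreductases. With the 5443 bp backbone, the construct totals about 6.1 kb. It is maintained in standard E. coli cloning strains such as DH5alpha under ampicillin selection and is recorded as low copy. No feature table is provided, so the origin and other backbone elements are not individually listed in the record.

The coding sequence was cloned between the NdeI and XhoI sites, both of which remain intact. NdeI cloning places the insert's start codon directly downstream of the vector's T7 promoter and translation signals. Using XhoI at the 3′ end joins the open reading frame in frame to the backbone-encoded C-terminal His tag, so the protein can be purified by immobilized metal affinity chromatography. Because transcription depends on the T7 promoter, expression requires a host that supplies T7 RNA polymerase, that is, a DE3 lysogen. The depositor notes that the construct can be expressed in C41(DE3) cells, a strain commonly chosen for proteins that are poorly tolerated in standard expression hosts. The insert can be checked by sequencing with the standard T7 promoter and T7 terminator primers. The plasmid was made for recombinant production of HpDsbG for structural and functional characterization.
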