>Addgene plasmid #39329 | pET21a(+)-HpDsbG | depositor partial sequence | sequence record 49601 | pET21a(+)-HpDsbG sequence 708 bps
ATGCAGGATAATTTAGTGAGCGTGATTGAAAAACAGACCAATAAAAAGGTGCGTATTTTAGAAATCAAAC
CTTTAAAATCTAGCCAGGATTTAAAAATGGTCGTTATTGAAGATCCGGACACTAAATACAATATCCCGCT
TGTGGTGAGTAAGGATGGTAATTTAATCATAGGGCTTAGCAACATATTCTTTAGCAATAAAAGCGATGAT
GTGCAATTAGTTGCAGAAACCAATCAAAAAGTTCAAGCTCTTAACGCCACCCAACAAAATAGCGCGAAAT
TGAACGCTATTTTTAATGAAATACCGGCTGATTATGCGATAGAGTTGCCCTCTACTAACGCTGCAAATAA
GGATAAAATCCTTTATATTGTCTCTGATCCCATGTGCCCACATTGCCAAAAAGAGCTCACTAAACTTAGG
GATCATTTAAAAGAAAACACCGTGAGAATGGTCGTGGTGGGGTGGCTTGGGGTCAATTCAGCTAAAAAAG
CGGCTTTAATCCAAGAAGAAATGGCGAAAGCTAGGGCTAGGGGAGCGAGCGTGGAAGATAAGATCTCTAT
TCTTGAAAAGATTTATTCCACCCAATACGATATTAACGCTCAAAAAGAGCCTGAAGATTTACGCACTAAA
GTGGAAAATACCACTAAAAAGATTTTTGAATCTGGCGTGATTAAGGGTGTGCCTTTCTTATACCATTATA
AGGCATGA
