>Addgene plasmid #39329 | pET21a(+)-HpDsbG | addgene partial sequence | sequence record 53540 | T7-term
CCTTCGGGCTTGTTAGCAGCCGGATCTCAGTGGTGGTGGTGGTGGTGCTCGAGTGCCTTATAATGGTATA
AGAAAGGCACACCCTTAATCACGCCAGATTCAAAAATCTTTTTAGTGGTATTTTCCACTTTAGTGCGTAA
ATCTTCAGGCTCTTTTTGAGCGTTAATATCGTATTGGGTGGAATAAATCTTTTCAAGAATAGAGATCTTA
TCTTCCACGCTCGCTCCCCTAGCCCTAGCTTTCGCCATTTCTTCTTGGATTAAAGCCGCTTTTTTAGCTG
AATTGACCCCAAGCCACCCCACCACGACCATTCTCACGGTGTTTTCTTTTAAATGATCCCTAAGTTTAGT
GAGCTCTTTTTGGCAATGTGGGCACATGGGATCAGAGACAATATAAAGGATTTTATCCTTATTTGCAGCG
TTAGTAGAGGGCAACTCTATCGCATAATCAGCCGGTATTTCATTAAAAATAGCGTTCAATTTCGCGCTAT
TTTGTTGGGTGGCGTTAAGAGCTTGAACTTTTTGATTGGTTTCTGCAACTAATTGCACATCATCGCTTTT
ATTGCTAAAGAATATGTTGCTAAGCCCTATGATTAAATTACCATCCTTACTCACCACAAGCGGGATATTG
TATTTAGTGTCCGGATCTTCAATAACGACCATTTTTAAATCCTGGCTAGATTTTAAAGGTTTGATTTCTA
AAATACGCACCTTTTTATTGGTCTGTTTTTCAATCACGCTCACCAAATTATCCTGCATATGTATATCTCC
TTCTTAAAGTTAAACAAAAATTATTTCTAGAGGGGGAATTGTTATCCGCTCACAATTCCCCTATAGTGAG
TCGTATTAAATTTCGCGGGGATCGAGATCTCGATCCTCTACGCCGGGACGCATCGTGGGCCGGCATCACC
GGCGCCACAGGTGCGGTTGCTGGCGCCTATATCGCCGACATCACC
